Addgene plasmid #114272: pMLS415
Purpose: SapTrap donor vector for point mutagenesis; pENTR-221::syntron(lox2272-119+)
Depositing lab: Erik Jorgensen. Depositing organization: University of Utah. Publication: SapTrap vectors for introducing point mutations with unc-119+ selection. Schwartz M, Jorgensen E. MicroPubl Biol. 2018 Jul 29;2018:10.17912/DDVH-BG64. doi: 10.17912/DDVH-BG64. PubMed 32550388.
Backbone
  Vector backbone: pDONR-221
  Backbone manufacturer: Thermofisher
  Backbone size w/o insert (bp): 4800
  Total vector size (bp): 4800
  Vector type: Cre/Lox, CRISPR
  Selectable markers: Unc-119
Growth in bacteria
  Bacterial resistance: Kanamycin, 50 μg/mL
  Growth temperature: 37°C
  Growth strain: DH5alpha
  Copy number: Unknown
Gene/Insert
  Gene/Insert name: Cbr-Unc-119
  Species: Caenorhabditis briggsae
  Insert size (bp): 2274
  Mutation: *please see depositor comment below
  Cloning method: Gateway Cloning
  Sequencing primers: 5′ M13F; 3′ M13R
Terms and licenses: Academic/Nonprofit Terms; Industry Terms: Not Available to Industry
Depositor comments: Please note: the Cbr-unc-119 rescue cassette contains 3 point mutations that do not affect unc-119 rescue, either when present as an array or as a single copy insert.
How to cite: pMLS415 was a gift from Erik Jorgensen (Addgene plasmid # 114272 ; http://n2t.net/addgene:114272 ; RRID:Addgene_114272)
