[The description below was written by a language model from this plasmid's Addgene catalogue record and pLannotate feature annotations shown in this document.]
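Description:
pMLS415 is a Gateway entry-type plasmid built on the pDONR-221 backbone (about 4.8 kb in total) that serves as a SapTrap donor module for CRISPR-based point mutagenesis in nematodes. It is propagated in E. coli through a high-copy ColE1/pUC-type origin and selected with kanamycin via the KanR aminoglycoside phosphotransferase gene. The annotated backbone also carries the usual pDONR/pENTR elements: rrnB T1 and T2 transcription terminators upstream of the cloning region, a T7 promoter downstream, and small lacI and lacZα remnants that have no evident functional role here. A short match to a P element 5' end is probably incidental.

The payload lies between attL1 and attL2 and consists of a Caenorhabditis briggsae unc-119 rescue cassette of roughly 2.3 kb, flanked by two lox2272 sites in the same orientation. The annotation tool labelled the coding region by homology to the C. elegans protein, but the catalogue gives C. briggsae as the source. The construct name describes this unit as a "syntron", implying a synthetic intron that houses the floxed marker, although the intron boundaries are not annotated in the feature table. The unc-119(+) marker allows selection of edited animals by rescue of the unc-119 mutant phenotype, so a nearby point mutation can be introduced with a positive selection. Because the lox2272 sites are directly repeated, Cre recombinase can later excise the marker, leaving a single lox2272 site. The depositor notes that the cassette has three point mutations that do not impair rescue, whether it is carried on an array or as a single-copy insertion. The promoter driving unc-119 is not separately annotated.
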