Features (pLannotate 1.2.2; 13 found; start..end, strand, type, name):
    121..213     +  CDS            lacI (fragment): lac repressor; lacI; The lac repressor binds to the lac operator to inhibit transcription in E. coli. This inhibition can be relieved by adding lactose or isopropyl-β-D-thiogalactopyranoside (IPTG).
    268..295     -  terminator     rrnB T2 terminator: transcription terminator T2 from the E. coli rrnB gene
    427..470     +  terminator     rrnB T1 terminator: Escherichia coli rrnB; transcription terminator T1 from the E. coli rrnB gene
    517..553     -  CDS            lacZα (fragment): LacZα fragment of β-galactosidase; lacZ fragment
    569..668     +  protein_bind   attL1: mutant version of attL; recombination site for the Gateway® LR reaction LR Clonase™
    700..733     -  protein_bind   lox2272: Cre-mediated recombination occurs in the 8-bp core sequence (GGATACTT). lox2272 sites are compatible with each other, but incompatible with loxP or loxN sites (Lee and Saito, 1988). Cre recombinase
   1021..1863    -  CDS            unc-119: UN119_CAEEL - Experimental evidence at protein level: Swiss-Prot protein existence level 1. Myristoyl-binding protein that acts as a cargo adapter: specifically binds the myristoyl moiety of a subset of N-terminally myristoylated proteins and is required for their localization. Plays a key role in ciliary membrane localization of proteins. Required for the establishment or function of the nervous system. From Caenorhabditis elegans.
   1974..1991    +  misc_feature   P element 5' end (fragment): No description available
   2852..2885    -  protein_bind   lox2272: Cre-mediated recombination occurs in the 8-bp core sequence (GGATACTT). lox2272 sites are compatible with each other, but incompatible with loxP or loxN sites (Lee and Saito, 1988). Cre recombinase
   2916..3015    -  protein_bind   attL2: mutant version of attL; recombination site for the Gateway® LR reaction LR Clonase™
   3033..3051    -  promoter       T7 promoter: promoter for bacteriophage T7 RNA polymerase
   3185..3994    +  CDS            KanR: aminoglycoside phosphotransferase; aph(3')-Ia; confers resistance to kanamycin in bacteria or G418 (Geneticin®) in eukaryotes
   4141..4729    +  rep_origin     ori: high-copy-number ColE1/pMB1/pBR322/pUC origin of replication
>Addgene plasmid #114272 | pMLS415 | addgene full sequence | sequence record 227770 | Addgene NGS Result
CTTTCCTGCGTTATCCCCTGATTCTGTGGATAACCGTATTACCGCCTTTGAGTGAGCTGATACCGCTCGC
CGCAGCCGAACGACCGAGCGCAGCGAGTCAGTGAGCGAGGAAGCGGAAGAGCGCCCAATACGCAAACCGC
CTCTCCCCGCGCGTTGGCCGATTCATTAATGCAGCTGGCACGACAGGTTTCCCGACTGGAAAGCGGGCAG
TGAGCGCAACGCAATTAATACGCGTACCGCTAGCCAGGAAGAGTTTGTAGAAACGCAAAAAGGCCATCCG
TCAGGATGGCCTTCTGCTTAGTTTGATGCCTGGCAGTTTATGGCGGGCGTCCTGCCCGCCACCCTCCGGG
CCGTTGCTTCACAACGTTCAAATCCGCTCCCGGCGGATTTGTCCTACTCAGGAGAGCGTTCACCGACAAA
CAACAGATAAAACGAAAGGCCCAGTCTTCCGACTGAGCCTTTCGTTTTATTTGATGCCTGGCAGTTCCCT
ACTCTCGCGTTAACGCTAGCATGGATGTTTTCCCAGTCACGACGTTGTAAAACGACGGCCAGTCTTAAGC
TCGGGCCCCAAATAATGATTTTATTTTGACTGATAGTGACCTGTTCGTTGCAACAAATTGATGAGCAATG
CTTTTTTATAATGCCAACTTTGTACAAAAAAGCAGGCTGCTCTTCGAGTTTAAACATGATTTTACTAACA
TAACTTCGTATAAAGTATCCTATACGAAGTTATGACATTCTCTAATGAAAAAATCTTTCAGTTGAAATTG
AAAATGAGTTAAAGTTGGAGTTTTTATTGAAAACAGATTTCCGTGTGATTAGTGTTTTTAGCGAGTGTGA
CAGGACAGCGAAAAAATATAGAAACAAGGGGGGAACTGAAAAGCTTAGGAATGCATTGAACATGAGAAGG
GGAAAGGGAAGGAACAAACTAGACAGGAATTATTGGAATTTAATCACATTTGGAGTTTTTTTTCTATTCG
ACAGAATAATTATCCAGAACATTTTTGTATTAAATATTTATGCATCATATGAGTAGTCGGCTTTGTTGTG
CATGACGAGTTTGTTATCGACGAAATAGAAGCTGTCAGAACGAGTCTCGTTTGGATTGTTGATCATGTCG
TCCACTGAAAAAGAGATTAGTCTTTTGAATTGTACTTTTTAGAATAATGACTCACTGAGTTGTTGAGAGA
GTTGAGGGAACTCATAGATATGTTCACAGTTGTTTCGTGAATTCGGAATACAGAATCCGAATTCAAAGTC
AAAACACTTCAGAAGGCGATCTTTGAAGAAGTGACGTTCGATCATTCGGAAATGATGGATTGGGATGTCT
CCTACTTTGAATTCCACAGTTGCTCCGACCGTTTTGAGTTTCAAAAAGTTTGGAGCAAATCTATAACGCA
CGTATCTTGCCGACTCCTGTGGCGACTCATCATTCTCCTGATCGTTCTCCGGTTTGGCGATCTCGAAAAG
CACTTGCTCAGTGTCCAGATCACGGATTTGGAACTTGGTGAACTCGATGTTATAGATGTTCGCAGATGGG
GAGCATAAGAATCCTAAATTTATGTTTTAAACTGAAATCCAAAGGGAGCAAGATACCTTGAGTGATTCCC
GGAAGTGCTAAAACGTCGTTCGGAGTGATTTGAGCTTTCTTCGCAAGCTCCGATTCCGTTGTGATTCCTT
GTTCGGTGCTTGGTGGTGGCCGTGGCATCTGGAAATATGGAAAAGTTCAACAAAAAGAAAAGAGAAAAGA
ATGAAATCGGATATCAAGAGTTAGTTGAGCGGTTTCTCTAGTTTTCTGAGTCTCACCTGCGACGGGAAGG
TCGCCGAGCCGGGTGGAATCGATCGTTGTTGCTCGGCTTTCATATCGGTTTGGTTGGAAGCGGCTGAAAA
CGGAAAGAAGTGGAAGAAGGAAAAGAGTGTGGTGTGACAGGAAAATGGTAATTAGAGGGTGCCAAATAAC
CAGCTATATTTTGTTTTTTTTTGAAAACATTTTTAAAAAGAAAAATACGATAATGATATCAGATGGATTT
CCGGAAAACTGGTATGAAAAATTTCAACCTTTTTGAGTACATGTAATCAAAATACACTTTGTAAATTATC
ATTTTTATTGAAACTCCACCATTTTTCTATTTATAACGCTAATAATTTGAAAAAGAAACCTATTGCGAAC
CGCGGGGTGAATCCCAAAAACGAATGCGTTTTGGTGGAGTGATTGATTCGAATCGAAGAAGAAAAAGAAG
AAGACGTGGAATAGAGAGCTCACTCTTAACCGAGCAGCACACACCGACAGAAAAAAAAATGAAATGAATG
AGGGTCTTCTTCTTCTTCTTCTTCGAATGATTGACAGAAATGGGAAAAAGAGGAAGATTGAGAAGGGAAA
AAGGAAGGAGAAAAGAAGCAGAAGAAGACGTCAGAGAGGAGAGGAACGAGCGGAAAAGCAGCGGGCGCAA
GTCATAGAAGTAGCAGAGCTGGGGAGAAGAAGACACTATCCAAGAAAGGAATGACGAGAGAGTATGCAAA
GGGGTATAGGGTGCAGACAGAATAGGAACAGAATAACAGATGATGAGCCAAGAAGAGTTGAAAAGGGCGA
TGAATTTGTCATGTAACTTAATTTGGGTCAATTTGAGCATGATGAATTGAAATCATCCCTTGTTGGGAGT
TAATAACCGGTTTGTTATCAGAAACCCTGTAATAGAAGGGCGCCCTAACTTTGAGCCAATTCATCCCGGT
TTCTGTCAAATATATCAAAAAGTGGTCAACTGACAAATTGTTTTTGATATTATAATAAACATTTTATCCG
TTAACAATTTTCGAATACTTTTTACAAGGACTTGGATAAATTGGCTCAAAGATAACTTCGTATAAAGTAT
CCTATACGAAGTTATTAACTAATCTGATTTAAATTTTCGAAGAGCACCCAGCTTTCTTGTACAAAGTTGG
CATTATAAGAAAGCATTGCTTATCAATTTGTTGCAACGAACAGGTCACTATCAGTCAAAATAAAATCATT
ATTTGCCATCCAGCTGATATCCCCTATAGTGAGTCGTATTACATGGTCATAGCTGTTTCCTGGCAGCTCT
GGCCCGTGTCTCAAAATCTCTGATGTTACATTGCACAAGATAAAAATATATCATCATGAACAATAAAACT
GTCTGCTTACATAAACAGTAATACAAGGGGTGTTATGAGCCATATTCAACGGGAAACGTCGAGGCCGCGA
TTAAATTCCAACATGGATGCTGATTTATATGGGTATAAATGGGCTCGCGATAATGTCGGGCAATCAGGTG
CGACAATCTATCGCTTGTATGGGAAGCCCGATGCGCCAGAGTTGTTTCTGAAACATGGCAAAGGTAGCGT
TGCCAATGATGTTACAGATGAGATGGTCAGACTAAACTGGCTGACGGAATTTATGCCTCTTCCGACCATC
AAGCATTTTATCCGTACTCCTGATGATGCATGGTTACTCACCACTGCGATCCCCGGAAAAACAGCATTCC
AGGTATTAGAAGAATATCCTGATTCAGGTGAAAATATTGTTGATGCGCTGGCAGTGTTCCTGCGCCGGTT
GCATTCGATTCCTGTTTGTAATTGTCCTTTTAACAGCGATCGCGTATTTCGTCTCGCTCAGGCGCAATCA
CGAATGAATAACGGTTTGGTTGATGCGAGTGATTTTGATGACGAGCGTAATGGCTGGCCTGTTGAACAAG
TCTGGAAAGAAATGCATAAACTTTTGCCATTCTCACCGGATTCAGTCGTCACTCATGGTGATTTCTCACT
TGATAACCTTATTTTTGACGAGGGGAAATTAATAGGTTGTATTGATGTTGGACGAGTCGGAATCGCAGAC
CGATACCAGGATCTTGCCATCCTATGGAACTGCCTCGGTGAGTTTTCTCCTTCATTACAGAAACGGCTTT
TTCAAAAATATGGTATTGATAATCCTGATATGAATAAATTGCAGTTTCATTTGATGCTCGATGAGTTTTT
CTAATCAGAATTGGTTAATTGGTTGTAACACTGGCAGAGCATTACGCTGACTTGACGGGACGGCGCAAGC
TCATGACCAAAATCCCTTAACGTGAGTTACGCGTCGTTCCACTGAGCGTCAGACCCCGTAGAAAAGATCA
AAGGATCTTCTTGAGATCCTTTTTTTCTGCGCGTAATCTGCTGCTTGCAAACAAAAAAACCACCGCTACC
AGCGGTGGTTTGTTTGCCGGATCAAGAGCTACCAACTCTTTTTCCGAAGGTAACTGGCTTCAGCAGAGCG
CAGATACCAAATACTGTTCTTCTAGTGTAGCCGTAGTTAGGCCACCACTTCAAGAACTCTGTAGCACCGC
CTACATACCTCGCTCTGCTAATCCTGTTACCAGTGGCTGCTGCCAGTGGCGATAAGTCGTGTCTTACCGG
GTTGGACTCAAGACGATAGTTACCGGATAAGGCGCAGCGGTCGGGCTGAACGGGGGGTTCGTGCACACAG
CCCAGCTTGGAGCGAACGACCTACACCGAACTGAGATACCTACAGCGTGAGCTATGAGAAAGCGCCACGC
TTCCCGAAGGGAGAAAGGCGGACAGGTATCCGGTAAGCGGCAGGGTCGGAACAGGAGAGCGCACGAGGGA
GCTTCCAGGGGGAAACGCCTGGTATCTTTATAGTCCTGTCGGGTTTCGCCACCTCTGACTTGAGCGTCGA
TTTTTGTGATGCTCGTCAGGGGGGCGGAGCCTATGGAAAAACGCCAGCAACGCGGCCTTTTTACGGTTCC
TGGCCTTTTGCTGGCCTTTTGCTCACATGTT
