>Addgene plasmid #114272 | pMLS415 | depositor partial sequence | sequence record 215733 | Unc-119 insert
GTACAAAAAAGCAGGCTGCTCTTCGAGTTTAAACATGATTTTACTAACATAACTTCGTATAAAGTATCCT
ATACGAAGTTATGACATTCTCTAATGAAAAAATCTTTCAGTTGAAATTGAAAATGAGTTAAAGTTGGAGT
TTTTATTGAAAACAGATTTCCGTGTGATTAGTGTTTTTAGCGAGTGTGACAGGACAGCGAAAAAATATAG
AAACAAGGGGGGAACTGAAAAGCTTAGGAATGCATTGAACATGAGAAGGGGAAGGGGAAGGAACAAACTA
GACAGGAATTATTGGAATTTAATCACATTTGGAGTTTTTTTTCTATTCGACAGAATAATTATCCAGAACA
TTTTTGTATTAAATATTTATGCATCATATGAGTAGTCGGCTTTGTTGTGCATGACGAGTTTGTTATCGAC
GAAATAGAAGCTGTCAGAACGAGTCTCGTTTGGATTGTTGATCATGTCGTCCACTGAAAAAGAGATTAGT
CTTTTGAATTGTACTTTTTAGAATAATGACTCACTGAGTTGTTGAGAGAGTTGAGGGAACTCATAGATAT
GTTCACAGTTGTTTCGTGAATTCGGAATACAGAATCCGAATTCAAAGTCAAAACACTTCAGAAGGCGATC
TTTGAAGAAGTGACGTTCGATCATTCGGAAATGATGGATTGGGATGTCTCCTACTTTGAATTCCACAGTT
GCTCCGACCGTTTTGAGTTTCAAAAAGTTTGGAGCAAATCTATAACGCACGTATCTTGCCGACTCCTGTG
GCGACTCATCATTCTCCTGATCGTTCTCCGGTTTGGCGATCTCGAAAAGCACTTGCTCAGTGTCCAGATC
ACGGATTTGGAACTTGGTGAACTCGATGTTATAGATGTTCGCAGATGGGGAGCATAAGAATCCTAAATTT
ATGTTTTAAACTGAAATCCAAAGGGAGCAAGATACCTTGAGTGATTCCCGGAAGTGCTAAAACGTCGTTC
GGAGTGATTTGAGCTTTCTTCGCAAGCTCCGATTCCGTTGTGATTCCTTGTTCGGTGCTTGGTGGTGGCC
GTGGCATCTGGAAATATGGAAAAGTTCAACAAAAAGAAAAGAGAAAAGAATGAAATCGGATATCAAGAGT
TAGTTGAGCGGTTTCTCTAGTTTTCTGAGTCTCACCTGCGACGGGAAGGTCGCCGAGCCGGGTGGAATCG
ATTGTTGTTGCTCGGCTTTCATATCGGTTTGGTTGGAAGCGGCTGAAAACGGAAAGAAGTGGAAGAAGGA
AAAGAGTGTGGTGTGACAGGAAAATGGTAATTAGAGGGTGCCAAATAACCAGCTATATTTTGTTTTTTTT
TGAAAACATTTTTAAAAAGAAAAATACGATAATGATATCAGATGGATTTCCGGAAAACTGGTATGAAAAA
TTTCAACCTTTTTGAGTACATGTAATCAAAATACACTTTGTAAATTATCATTTTTATTGAAACTCCACCA
TTTTTCTATTTATAACGCTAATAATTTGAAAAAGAAACCTGTTGCGAACCGCGGGGTGAATCCCAAAAAC
GAATGCGTTTTGGTGGAGTGATTGATTCGAATCGAAGAAGAAAAAGAAGAAGACGTGGAATAGAGAGCTC
ACTCTTAACCGAGCAGCACACACCGACAGAAAAAAAAATGAAATGAATGAGGGTCTTCTTCTTCTTCTTC
TTCGAATGATTGACAGAAATGGGAAAAAGAGGAAGATTGAGAAGGGAAAAAGGAAGGAGAAAAGAAGCAG
AAGAAGACGTCAGAGAGGAGAGGAACGAGCGGAAAAGCAGCGGGCGCAAGTCATAGAAGTAGCAGAGCTG
GGGAGAAGAAGACACTATCCAAGAAAGGAATGACGAGAGAGTATGCAAAGGGGTATAGGGTGCAGACAGA
ATAGGAACAGAATAACAGATGATGAGCCAAGAAGAGTTGAAAAGGGCGATGAATTTGTCATGTAACTTAA
TTTGGGTCAATTTGAGCATGATGAATTGAAATCATCCCTTGTTGGGAGTTAATAACCGGTTTGTTATCAG
AAACCCTGTAATAGAAGGGCGCCCTAACTTTGAGCCAATTCATCCCGGTTTCTGTCAAATATATCAAAAA
GTGGTCAACTGACAAATTGTTTTTGATATTATAATAAACATTTTATCCGTTAACAATTTTCGAATACTTT
TTACAAGGACTTGGATAAATTGGCTCAAAGATAACTTCGTATAAAGTATCCTATACGAAGTTATTAACTA
ATCTGATTTAAATTTTCGAAGAGCACCCAGCTTT
